>Addgene plasmid #205655 | LMAPCW | addgene full sequence | sequence record 409377 | Addgene NGS Result
TGGAAGGGCTAATTCACTCCCAAAGAAGACAAGATATCCTTGATCTGTGGATCTACCACACACAAGGCTA
CTTCCCTGATTAGCAGAACTACACACCAGGGCCAGGGGTCAGATATCCACTGACCTTTGGATGGTGCTAC
AAGCTAGTACCAGTTGAGCCAGATAAGGTAGAAGAGGCCAATAAAGGAGAGAACACCAGCTTGTTACACC
CTGTGAGCCTGCATGGGATGGATGACCCGGAGAGAGAAGTGTTAGAGTGGAGGTTTGACAGCCGCCTAGC
ATTTCATCACGTGGCCCGAGAGCTGCATCCGGAGTACTTCAAGAACTGCTGATATCGAGCTTGCTACAAG
GGACTTTCCGCTGGGGACTTTCCAGGGAGGCGTGGCCTGGGCGGGACTGGGGAGTGGCGAGCCCTCAGAT
CCTGCATATAAGCAGCTGCTTTTTGCCTGTACTGGGTCTCTCTGGTTAGACCAGATCTGAGCCTGGGAGC
TCTCTGGCTAACTAGGGAACCCACTGCTTAAGCCTCAATAAAGCTTGCCTTGAGTGCTTCAAGTAGTGTG
TGCCCGTCTGTTGTGTGACTCTGGTAACTAGAGATCCCTCAGACCCTTTTAGTCAGTGTGGAAAATCTCT
AGCAGTGGCGCCCGAACAGGGACTTGAAAGCGAAAGGGAAACCAGAGGAGCTCTCTCGACGCAGGACTCG
GCTTGCTGAAGCGCGCACGGCAAGAGGCGAGGGGCGGCGACTGGTGAGTACGCCAAAAATTTTGACTAGC
GGAGGCTAGAAGGAGAGAGATGGGTGCGAGAGCGTCAGTATTAAGCGGGGGAGAATTAGATCGCGATGGG
AAAAAATTCGGTTAAGGCCAGGGGGAAAGAAAAAATATAAATTAAAACATATAGTATGGGCAAGCAGGGA
GCTAGAACGATTCGCAGTTAATCCTGGCCTGTTAGAAACATCAGAAGGCTGTAGACAAATACTGGGACAG
CTACAACCATCCCTTCAGACAGGATCAGAAGAACTTAGATCATTATATAATACAGTAGCAACCCTCTATT
GTGTGCATCAAAGGATAGAGATAAAAGACACCAAGGAAGCTTTAGACAAGATAGAGGAAGAGCAAAACAA
AAGTAAGACCACCGCACAGCAAGCGGCCGGCCGCTGATCTTCAGACCTGGAGGAGGAGATATGAGGGACA
ATTGGAGAAGTGAATTATATAAATATAAAGTAGTAAAAATTGAACCATTAGGAGTAGCACCCACCAAGGC
AAAGAGAAGAGTGGTGCAGAGAGAAAAAAGAGCAGTGGGAATAGGAGCTTTGTTCCTTGGGTTCTTGGGA
GCAGCAGGAAGCACTATGGGCGCAGCGTCAATGACGCTGACGGTACAGGCCAGACAATTATTGTCTGGTA
TAGTGCAGCAGCAGAACAATTTGCTGAGGGCTATTGAGGCGCAACAGCATCTGTTGCAACTCACAGTCTG
GGGCATCAAGCAGCTCCAGGCAAGAATCCTGGCTGTGGAAAGATACCTAAAGGATCAACAGCTCCTGGGG
ATTTGGGGTTGCTCTGGAAAACTCATTTGCACCACTGCTGTGCCTTGGAATGCTAGTTGGAGTAATAAAT
CTCTGGAACAGATTTGGAATCACACGACCTGGATGGAGTGGGACAGAGAAATTAACAATTACACAAGCTT
AATACACTCCTTAATTGAAGAATCGCAAAACCAGCAAGAAAAGAATGAACAAGAATTATTGGAATTAGAT
AAATGGGCAAGTTTGTGGAATTGGTTTAACATAACAAATTGGCTGTGGTATATAAAATTATTCATAATGA
TAGTAGGAGGCTTGGTAGGTTTAAGAATAGTTTTTGCTGTACTTTCTATAGTGAATAGAGTTAGGCAGGG
ATATTCACCATTATCGTTTCAGACCCACCTCCCAACCCCGAGGGGACCCGACAGGCCCGAAGGAATAGAA
GAAGAAGGTGGAGAGAGAGACAGAGACAGATCCATTCGATTAGTGAACGGATCTCGACGGTATCGCCTTT
AAAAGAAAAGGGGGGATTGGGGGGTACAGTGCAGGGGAAAGAATAGTAGACATAATAGCAACAGACATAC
AAACTAAAGAATTACAAAAACAAATTACAAAAATTCAAAATTTTCGGGTTTATTACAGGGACAGCAGAGA
TCCAGTTTATCGATTGGCACGTATACTGAGTCATTAGGGACTTTCCAATGGGTTTTGCCCAGTACATAAG
GTCAATAGGGGTGAATCAACAGGAAAGTCCCATTGGAGCCAAGTACACTGAGTCAATAGGGACTTTCCAT
TGGGTTTTGCCCAGTACAAAAGGTCAATAGGGGGTGAGTCAATGGGTTTTTCCCATTATTGGCACGTACA
TAAGGTCAATAGGGGTGAGTCATTGGGTTTTTCCAGCCAATTTAATTATAACGCCATGTACTTTCCCACC
ATTGACGTCAATGGGCTATTGAAACTAATGCAACGTGACCTTTAAACGGTACTTTCCCATAGCTGATTAA
TGGGAAAGTACCGTTGTCGAGCCAATACACGTCAATGGGAAGTGAAAGGGCAGCCAAAACGTAACACCGC
CCCGGTTTTCCCCTGGAAATTCCATATTGGCACGCATTCTATTGGCTGAGCTGCGTTCTACGTGGGTATA
AGAGGCGCGACCAGCGTCCGTACCGTCGCAGTCTTCGGTCTGACCACCGTAGAACGCAGAAGCGCTTCGA
CTAGGGATAACAGGGTAATTGTTTGAATGAGGCTTCAGTACTTTACAGAATCGTTGCCTGCACATCTTGG
AAACACTTGCTGGGATTACTTCGACTTCTTAACCCAACAGAAGGCTCGAGAAGGTATATTGCTGTTGACA
GGATCCACATTAACAACTTTAAGTCCAGCAATTTGAGTTAAGGGTGTTGCTCTCAATGATTTCACTAATG
GTTCAATTTTTAATTTCTTTTCTTCTGGTTCAAAATTCAAGTTTCAAGTGAAAGTGTAATATGCACCCAT
TTCTTTCAATAAATCTTCTAAATAGTCCACTAATGTTTTATTTTGTTTTTTACAAAATCAAGCAGCCTCT
GCTATCAATATAGAACCTTGTATTCCATCTTTATCTCTAGCTGAGTCATCAATTACATATCCATAACTTT
CTTCATAAGCAAAAACAAAATTTAATCCGTTATCTTCTTCTTTAGCAATTTCTCTACCCATTCATTTCAA
TCCAGTTAAAGTTTTTACAATCTTAACTCCATATTTTTCCTGAGCGATTCTATCACCCAAATCACTTGTT
ACAAAACTTGAATATAGAGCCGGATTTTTTGGAATGCTATTTAAGCGTTTTAGATTTGATAATTTTCAAT
CAATTAAAATTGGTCCTGTTTGATTTCCATCTAATCTTACAAAATGACCATCATGTTTTATTGCCATTCC
AAATCTGTCAGCATCTGGGTCATTCATAATAATAATATCTGCATCATGTTTAATACCATATTCAAGCGGT
ATTTTTCATGCAGGATCAAATTCTGGATTTGGATTTACAACATTTTTCAATGTTTCATCTTCAAATGCAC
GATCTTCACCCTCAATAACGTTATATCCTGATTCACGTAATCTTTTTGGGGTAAATTTAGTTCCTGTTCC
ATTAACTGCGCTAAAAATAGGGCCCTGCCTCGGACTTCAAGGGGCTAGAATTCGAGCAATTATCTTGTTT
ACTAAAACTGAATACCTTGCTATCTCTTTGATACATTTTTACAAAGCTGAATTAAAATGGTATAAATTAA
ATCACTTTTTTCAATTCTACCGGGTAGGGGAGGCGCTTTTCCCAAGGCAGTCTGGAGCATGCGCTTTAGC
AGCCCCGCTGGGCACTTGGCGCTACACAAGTGGCCTCTGGCCTCGCACACATTCCACATCCACCGGTAGG
CGCCAACCGGCTCCGTTCTTTGGTGGCCCCTTCGCGCCACCTTCTACTCCTCCCCTAGTCAGGAAGTTCC
CCCCCGCCCCGCAGCTCGCGTCGTGCAGGACGTGACAAATGGAAGTAGCACGTCTCACTAGTCTCGTGCA
GATGGACAGCACCGCTGAGCAATGGAAGCGGGTAGGCCTTTGGGGCAGCGGCCAATAGCAGCTTTGCTCC
TTCGCTTTCTGGGCTCAGAGGCTGGGAAGGGGTGGGTCCGGGGGCGGGCTCAGGGGCGGGCTCAGGGGCG
GGGCGGGCGCCCGAAGGTCCTCCGGAGGCCCGGCATTCTGCACGCTTCAAAAGCGCACGTCTGCCGCGCT
GTTCTCCTCTTCCTCATCTCCGGGCCTTTCGACCTTTAATTAACCACCATGGTGAGCAAGGGCGAGGAGG
ATAACATGGCCATCATCAAGGAGTTCATGCGCTTCAAGGTGCACATGGAGGGCTCCGTGAACGGCCACGA
GTTCGAGATCGAGGGCGAGGGCGAGGGCCGCCCCTACGAGGGCACCCAGACCGCCAAGCTGAAGGTGACC
AAGGGTGGCCCCCTGCCCTTCGCCTGGGACATCCTGTCCCCTCAGTTCATGTACGGCTCCAAGGCATACG
TGAAGCACCCCGCCGACATCCCCGACTACTTGAAGCTGTCCTTCCCCGAGGGCTTCAACTGGGAGCGCGT
GATGAACTTCGAGGACGGCGGCGTGGTGACCGTGACCCAGGACTCCTCCCTACAGGACGGCGAGTTCATC
TACAAGGTGAAGCTGCGCGGCACCAACTTCCCCTCCGACGGCCCCGTAATGCAGTGTCGTACAATGGGCT
GGGAGGCTTCCACTGAGCGGATGTACCCCGAGGACGGTGCCCTGAAGGGCGAGATCAAGCAGAGGCTGAA
GCTGAAGGACGGCGGCCACTACGACGCTGAAGTCAAGACCACCTACAAGGCCAAGAAGCCCGTGCAGCTG
CCCGGAGCCTACAACGTGGACATCAAGTTGGACATCCTTTCCCACAACGAGGACTACACCATCGTGGAAC
AGTACGAACGCGCCGAGGGCCGCCACTCCACCGGCGGCATGGACGAGCTGTACAAGTAGGTTTAAACATC
AACCTCTGGATTACAAAATTTGTGAAAGATTGACTGGTATTCTTAACTATGTTGCTCCTTTTACGCTATG
TGGATACGCTGCTTTAATGCCTTTGTATCATGCTATTGCTTCCCGTATGGCTTTCATTTTCTCCTCCTTG
TATAAATCCTGGTTGCTGTCTCTTTATGAGGAGTTGTGGCCCGTTGTCAGGCAACGTGGCGTGGTGTGCA
CTGTGTTTGCTGACGCAACCCCCACTGGTTGGGGCATTGCCACCACCTGTCAGCTCCTTTCCGGGACTTT
CGCTTTCCCCCTCCCTATTGCCACGGCGGAACTCATCGCCGCCTGCCTTGCCCGCTGCTGGACAGGGGCT
CGGCTGTTGGGCACTGACAATTCCGTGGTGTTGTCGGGGAAGCTGACGTCCTTTCCATGGCTGCTCGCCT
GTGTTGCCACCTGGATTCTGCGCGGGACGTCCTTCTGCTACGTCCCTTCGGCCCTCAATCCAGCGGACCT
TCCTTCCCGCGGCCTGCTGCCGGCTCTGCGGCCTCTTCCGCGTCTTCGCCTTCGCCCTCAGACGAGTCGG
ATCTCCCTTTGGGCCGCCTCCCCGCCTGGCCTGCAGGGGTACCTTTAAGACCAATGACTTACAAGGCAGC
TGTAGATCTTAGCCACTTTTTAAAAGAAAAGAGGGGACTGGAAGGGCTAATTCACTCCCAACGAAGACAA
GATATCCTTGATCTGTGGATCTACCACACACAAGGCTACTTCCCTGATTAGCAGAACTACACACCAGGGC
CAGGGGTCAGATATCCACTGACCTTTGGATGGTGCTACAAGCTAGTACCAGTTGAGCCAGATAAGGTAGA
AGAGGCCAATAAAGGAGAGAACACCAGCTTGTTACACCCTGTGAGCCTGCATGGGATGGATGACCCGGAG
AGAGAAGTGTTAGAGTGGAGGTTTGACAGCCGCCTAGCATTTCATCACGTGGCCCGAGAGCTGCATCCGG
AGTACTTCAAGAACTGCTGATATCGAGCTTGCTACAAGGGACTTTCCGCTGGGGACTTTCCAGGGAGGCG
TGGCCTGGGCGGGACTGGGGAGTGGCGAGCCCTCAGATCCTGCATATAAGCAGCTGCTTTTTGCCTGTAC
TGGGTCTCTCTGGTTAGACCAGATCTGAGCCTGGGAGCTCTCTGGCTAACTAGGGAACCCACTGCTTAAG
CCTCAATAAAGCTTGCCTTGAGTGCTTCAAGTAGTGTGTGCCCGTCTGTTGTGTGACTCTGGTAACTAGA
GATCCCTCAGACCCTTTTAGTCAGTGTGGAAAATCTCTAGCAGTAGTAGTTCATGTCATCTTATTATTCA
GTATTTATAACTTGCAAAGAAATGAATATCAGAGAGTGAGAGGCCTTGACATTGCTAGCGTTTTACCGTC
GACCTCTAGCTAGAGCTTGGCGTAATCATGGTCATAGCTGTTTCCTGTGTGAAATTGTTATCCGCTCACA
ATTCCACACAACATACGAGCCGGAAGCATAAAGTGTAAAGCCTGGGGTGCCTAATGAGTGAGCTAACTCA
CATTAATTGCGTTGCGCTCACTGCCCGCTTTCCAGTCGGGAAACCTGTCGTGCCAGCTGCATTAATGAAT
CGGCCAACGCGCGGGGAGAGGCGGTTTGCGTATTGGGCGCTCTTCCGCTTCCTCGCTCACTGACTCGCTG
CGCTCGGTCGTTCGGCTGCGGCGAGCGGTATCAGCTCACTCAAAGGCGGTAATACGGTTATCCACAGAAT
CAGGGGATAACGCAGGAAAGAACATGTGAGCAAAAGGCCAGCAAAAGGCCAGGAACCGTAAAAAGGCCGC
GTTGCTGGCGTTTTTCCATAGGCTCCGCCCCCCTGACGAGCATCACAAAAATCGACGCTCAAGTCAGAGG
TGGCGAAACCCGACAGGACTATAAAGATACCAGGCGTTTCCCCCTGGAAGCTCCCTCGTGCGCTCTCCTG
TTCCGACCCTGCCGCTTACCGGATACCTGTCCGCCTTTCTCCCTTCGGGAAGCGTGGCGCTTTCTCATAG
CTCACGCTGTAGGTATCTCAGTTCGGTGTAGGTCGTTCGCTCCAAGCTGGGCTGTGTGCACGAACCCCCC
GTTCAGCCCGACCGCTGCGCCTTATCCGGTAACTATCGTCTTGAGTCCAACCCGGTAAGACACGACTTAT
CGCCACTGGCAGCAGCCACTGGTAACAGGATTAGCAGAGCGAGGTATGTAGGCGGTGCTACAGAGTTCTT
GAAGTGGTGGCCTAACTACGGCTACACTAGAAGAACAGTATTTGGTATCTGCGCTCTGCTGAAGCCAGTT
ACCTTCGGAAAAAGAGTTGGTAGCTCTTGATCCGGCAAACAAACCACCGCTGGTAGCGGTGGTTTTTTTG
TTTGCAAGCAGCAGATTACGCGCAGAAAAAAAGGATCTCAAGAAGATCCTTTGATCTTTTCTACGGGGTC
TGACGCTCAGTGGAACGAAAACTCACGTTAAGGGATTTTGGTCATGAGATTATCAAAAAGGATCTTCACC
TAGATCCTTTTAAATTAAAAATGAAGTTTTAAATCAATCTAAAGTATATATGAGTAAACTTGGTCTGACA
GTTACCAATGCTTAATCAGTGAGGCACCTATCTCAGCGATCTGTCTATTTCGTTCATCCATAGTTGCCTG
ACTCCCCGTCGTGTAGATAACTACGATACGGGAGGGCTTACCATCTGGCCCCAGTGCTGCAATGATACCG
CGAGACCCACGCTCACCGGCTCCAGATTTATCAGCAATAAACCAGCCAGCCGGAAGGGCCGAGCGCAGAA
GTGGTCCTGCAACTTTATCCGCCTCCATCCAGTCTATTAATTGTTGCCGGGAAGCTAGAGTAAGTAGTTC
GCCAGTTAATAGTTTGCGCAACGTTGTTGCCATTGCTACAGGCATCGTGGTGTCACGCTCGTCGTTTGGT
ATGGCTTCATTCAGCTCCGGTTCCCAACGATCAAGGCGAGTTACATGATCCCCCATGTTGTGCAAAAAAG
CGGTTAGCTCCTTCGGTCCTCCGATCGTTGTCAGAAGTAAGTTGGCCGCAGTGTTATCACTCATGGTTAT
GGCAGCACTGCATAATTCTCTTACTGTCATGCCATCCGTAAGATGCTTTTCTGTGACTGGTGAGTACTCA
ACCAAGTCATTCTGAGAATAGTGTATGCGGCGACCGAGTTGCTCTTGCCCGGCGTCAATACGGGATAATA
CCGCGCCACATAGCAGAACTTTAAAAGTGCTCATCATTGGAAAACGTTCTTCGGGGCGAAAACTCTCAAG
GATCTTACCGCTGTTGAGATCCAGTTCGATGTAACCCACTCGTGCACCCAACTGATCTTCAGCATCTTTT
ACTTTCACCAGCGTTTCTGGGTGAGCAAAAACAGGAAGGCAAAATGCCGCAAAAAAGGGAATAAGGGCGA
CACGGAAATGTTGAATACTCATACTCTTCCTTTTTCAATATTATTGAAGCATTTATCAGGGTTATTGTCT
CATGAGCGGATACATATTTGAATGTATTTAGAAAAATAAACAAATAGGGGTTCCGCGCACATTTCCCCGA
AAAGTGCCACCTGACGTCGACGGATCGGGAGATCAACTTGTTTATTGCAGCTTATAATGGTTACAAATAA
AGCAATAGCATCACAAATTTCACAAATAAAGCATTTTTTTCACTGCATTCTAGTTGTGGTTTGTCCAAAC
TCATCAATGTATCTTATCATGTCTGGATCAACTGGATAACTCAAGCTAACCAAAATCATCCCAAACTTCC
CACCCCATACCCTATTACCACTGCCAATTACCTGTGGTTTCATTTACTCTAAACCTGTGATTCCTCTGAA
TTATTTTCATTTTAAAGAAATTGTATTTGTTAAATATGTACTACAAACTTAGTAGT
Features (pLannotate 1.2.2; 22 found; start..end, strand, type, name):
    377..634     +  LTR            5' LTR (truncated): truncated 5' long terminal repeat (LTR) from HIV-1
    681..806     +  misc_feature   HIV-1 Ψ: packaging signal of human immunodeficiency virus type 1
    790..1128    +  CDS            HIV-1 gag (fragment): gag protein from human immunodeficiency virus 1; gag
   1303..1536    +  misc_feature   RRE: The Rev response element (RRE) of HIV-1 allows for Rev-dependent mRNA export from the nucleus to the cytoplasm.
   1913..2013    +  CDS            Rev (fragment): human immunodeficiency virus 1 (HIV-1) Rev protein; rev; enhances nuclear export of unspliced and incompletely spliced viral mRNAs
   2028..2143    +  misc_feature   cPPT/CTS: central polypurine tract and central termination sequence of HIV-1 (lacking the first T)
   2185..2720    +  promoter       mCMV promoter: mouse cytomegalovirus (CMV) immediate early promoter
   3665..3788    +  ncRNA          3' miR-30a: sequence downstream of the 71-nt precursor of the human miR-30a microRNA (Zeng et al., 2002) miRNA
   3802..4301    +  promoter       PGK promoter: mouse phosphoglycerate kinase 1 promoter
   4319..5026    +  CDS            mCherry2: mCherry2 is a basic (constitutively fluorescent) red fluorescent protein published in 2017, derived from Discosoma sp.. It has very low acid sensitivity.
   5038..5625    +  misc_feature   WPRE: woodchuck hepatitis virus posttranscriptional regulatory element
   5639..6037    +  CDS            nef (fragment): NEF_HV1BR - Experimental evidence at protein level: Swiss-Prot protein existence level 1. Extracellular Nef protein targets CD4(+) T-lymphocytes for apoptosis by interacting with CXCR4 surface receptors (PubMed:14990729). From Human immunodeficiency virus type 1 group M subtype B (isolate BRU/LAI) (HIV-1).
   6085..6342    +  LTR            5' LTR (truncated): truncated 5' long terminal repeat (LTR) from HIV-1
   6495..6511    -  protein_bind   lac operator: The lac repressor binds to the lac operator to inhibit transcription in E. coli. This inhibition can be relieved by adding lactose or isopropyl-β-D-thiogalactopyranoside (IPTG). lac repressor encoded by lacI
   6519..6549    -  promoter       lac promoter: promoter for the E. coli lac operon
   6564..6585    -  protein_bind   CAP binding site: CAP binding activates transcription in the presence of cAMP. E. coli catabolite activator protein
   6598..6690    -  CDS            lacI (fragment): lac repressor; lacI; The lac repressor binds to the lac operator to inhibit transcription in E. coli. This inhibition can be relieved by adding lactose or isopropyl-β-D-thiogalactopyranoside (IPTG).
   6873..7461    -  rep_origin     ori: high-copy-number ColE1/pMB1/pBR322/pUC origin of replication
   7632..8492    -  CDS            AmpR: β-lactamase; bla; confers resistance to ampicillin, carbenicillin, and related antibiotics
   8493..8597    -  promoter       AmpR promoter: bla
   8645..8779    +  polyA_signal   SV40 poly(A) signal: SV40 polyadenylation signal
   8946..329     +  CDS            nef (fragment) (across the origin): NEF_HV1BR - Experimental evidence at protein level: Swiss-Prot protein existence level 1. Extracellular Nef protein targets CD4(+) T-lymphocytes for apoptosis by interacting with CXCR4 surface receptors (PubMed:14990729). From Human immunodeficiency virus type 1 group M subtype B (isolate BRU/LAI) (HIV-1).
