[The description below was written by a language model from this plasmid's Addgene catalogue record and pLannotate feature annotations shown in this document.]
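Description:
LMAPCW is an HIV-1-based lentiviral transfer vector built on the pLVX-Puro backbone and intended as an empty shRNAmir (microRNA-embedded shRNA) backbone for RNA interference with a red fluorescent readout. It is propagated in E. coli through a high-copy ColE1/pUC-type origin and selected with ampicillin via the β-lactamase gene. Residual lac promoter/operator and lacI fragments and an SV40 poly(A) signal lie in the bacterial portion of the plasmid. The viral portion carries the elements needed for packaging and transduction: LTR sequences at both ends (both annotated by the software as truncated 5' LTRs), the Ψ packaging signal with a gag fragment, the Rev response element for Rev-dependent nuclear export of the genomic RNA, and the cPPT/CTS, which aids nuclear import of the reverse-transcribed genome. Fragments of rev and nef coding sequence are also detected and appear to be remnants of the parental viral sequence.

The payload consists of two tandem expression units. A mouse CMV immediate-early promoter drives the synthetic miR-AB cassette. The feature table annotates only a 3' miR-30a flanking sequence here, leaving roughly 900 nt between the promoter and that flank unannotated, so the detailed makeup of the scaffold is not given in the record. Downstream, a mouse PGK promoter drives a red fluorescent protein, which the catalogue calls mCherry and the annotation matches to mCherry2, followed by a WPRE to enhance transcript expression. No puromycin resistance gene is annotated despite the parental backbone name, so transduced cells would be identified by fluorescence. The vector belongs to a toolkit for multicolour-barcoded multiplex RNAi at the single-cell level, in which the reporter colour marks cells that received a given knockdown construct.
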