Addgene plasmid #205655: LMAPCW
Purpose: shRNAmir backbone for RNA interference, with mCherry reporter
Depositing lab: Dapeng Wang. Depositing organization: Shandong Medical and Pharmaceutical University. Publication: miR-AB, a miRNA-based shRNA viral toolkit for multicolor-barcoded multiplex RNAi at a single-cell level. Wang D, Xiu J, Zhao J, Luo J. EMBO Rep. 2022 Apr 5;23(4):e53691. doi: 10.15252/embr.202153691. Epub 2022 Feb 24. PubMed 35201651.
Backbone
  Vector backbone: pLVX-Puro
  Backbone manufacturer: Clontech
  Vector type: Lentiviral
Growth in bacteria
  Bacterial resistance: Ampicillin, 100 μg/mL
  Growth temperature: 37°C
  Growth strain: NEB Stable
  Copy number: High Copy
Gene/Insert
  Gene/Insert name: miR-AB
  Species: Synthetic
  Promoter: mCMV
  Cloning method: Restriction Enzyme; 5′ cloning site BamHI (unknown if destroyed); 3′ cloning site ApaI (unknown if destroyed)
  Sequencing primers: 3′ PGK Reverse: GCCAGAGGCCACTTGTGTAG
Terms and licenses: Academic/Nonprofit Terms; Industry Terms: Not Available to Industry
How to cite: LMAPCW was a gift from Dapeng Wang (Addgene plasmid # 205655 ; http://n2t.net/addgene:205655 ; RRID:Addgene_205655)
